>Addgene plasmid #1722 | pPD187.49 | depositor full sequence | sequence record 328 | Author sequence
GACGGATCGGGAGATCTCCCGATCCCCTATGGTCGACTCTCAGTACAATCTGCTCTGATGCCGCATAGTT
AAGCCAGTATCTGCTCCCTGCTTGTGTGTTGGAGGTCGCTGAGTAGTGCGCGAGCAAAATTTAAGCTACA
ACAAGGCAAGGCTTGACCGACAATTGCATGAAGAATCTGCTTAGGGTTAGGCGTTTTGCGCTGCTTCGCG
ATGTACGGGCCAGATATACGCGTTGACATTGATTATTGACTAGTTATTAATAGTAATCAATTACGGGGTC
ATTAGTTCATAGCCCATATATGGAGTTCCGCGTTACATAACTTACGGTAAATGGCCCGCCTGGCTGACCG
CCCAACGACCCCCGCCCATTGACGTCAATAATGACGTATGTTCCCATAGTAACGCCAATAGGGACTTTCC
ATTGACGTCAATGGGTGGACTATTTACGGTAAACTGCCCACTTGGCAGTACATCAAGTGTATCATATGCC
AAGTACGCCCCCTATTGACGTCAATGACGGTAAATGGCCCGCCTGGCATTATGCCCAGTACATGACCTTA
TGGGACTTTCCTACTTGGCAGTACATCTACGTATTAGTCATCGCTATTACCATGGTGATGCGGTTTTGGC
AGTACATCAATGGGCGTGGATAGCGGTTTGACTCACGGGGATTTCCAAGTCTCCACCCCATTGACGTCAA
TGGGAGTTTGTTTTGGCACCAAAATCAACGGGACTTTCCAAAATGTCGTAACAACTCCGCCCCATTGACG
CAAATGGGCGGTAGGCGTGTACGGTGGGAGGTCTATATAAGCAGAGCTCTCTGGCTAACTAGAGAACCCA
CTGCTTACTGGCTTATCGAAATTAATACGACTCACTATAGGGAGACCCAAGCTTGGTACCGGTAGAAAAA
ATGTCAAAAGGAGAGGAATTGTTCACCGGCGTCGTTCCAATCCTCGTTGAACTCGACGGCGACGTCAACG
GGCACAAGTTTTCCGTCTCTGGAGAGGGAGAGGGAGACGCAACCTACGGCAAATTGACCCTTAAATTCAT
TTGCACCACAGGTAAGTTTCGATTTTTGCTATCTTTTTCACGATTTTTACTCTCTTTTTCTACTAACTAA
CCTCCTTTTTGAACATTTTTTCAGGAAAATTGCCAGTTCCATGGCCAACATTGGTCACAACCTTCTGTTA
CGGCGTCCAATGCTTCTCGCGTTACCCCGATCACATGAAAAGGCACGACTTTTTTAAATCCGCAATGCCA
GAAGGATACGTACAAGAACGCACAATTTTCTTCAAAGATGACGGAAACTACAAGACAAGGTAAGTTTTTC
CCAACTTTTTCGGACTTTTTGACCGCTTTTTATACTAACTAACGGACTTTTTCGTCCTTTTTCAGGGCCG
AAGTCAAGTTTGAAGGAGACACCCTCGTCAACCGCATCGAACTTAAAGGAATTGACTTCAAAGAAGACGG
AAACATTCTCGGACACAAACTCGAATACAACTACAATTCTCACAACGTTTACATAATGGCCGACAAACAA
AAGAACGGAATCAAGGTAAGTTTCGCTTTTTGATGATTTTTGGACCATTTTTAGGAATTTTTCGATACTA
ACTAACTATTTTTGCCTGCTTTTTCAGGTCAACTTCAAGATTCGTCACAACATTGAGGACGGAAGCGTCC
AACTTGCTGACCATTACCAGCAAAACACCCCGATTGGCGACGGACCCGTCCTCCTTCCGGACAACCACTA
CCTCTCAACACAGAGCGCCCTCTCGAAAGACCCGAACGAGAAGAGGTAAGTTTATCGTTTTTCGACGATT
TTTACCCATTTTTACGCCATTTTTGATACTAACTAACGCCTTTTTACCGATTTTTCAGGGACCACATGGT
CCTTTTGGAATTTGTTACGGCCGCAGGCATCACCCACGGCATGGACGAACTCTACAAATAGCATTCGTAG
AATTCGCTAGAGGGCCCTATTCTATAGTGTCACCTAAATGCTAGAGCTCGCTGATCAGCCTCGACTGTGC
CTTCTAGTTGCCAGCCATCTGTTGTTTGCCCCTCCCCCGTGCCTTCCTTGACCCTGGAAGGTGCCACTCC
CACTGTCCTTTCCTAATAAAATGAGGAAATTGCATCGCATTGTCTGAGTAGGTGTCATTCTATTCTGGGG
GGTGGGGTGGGGCAGGACAGCAAGGGGGAGGATTGGGAAGACAATAGCAGGCATGCTGGGGATGCGGTGG
GCTCTATGGCTTCTGAGGCGGAAAGAACCAGCTGGGGCTCTAGGGGGTATCCCC
[124 nt withheld, positions 2295-2418]
C
[32 nt withheld, positions 2420-2451]
CA
[57 nt withheld, positions 2454-2510]
A
[49 nt withheld, positions 2512-2560]
CCTTTGACGTTGGAGTCCACGTTCTTT
[37 nt withheld, positions 2588-2624]
ACCCTATCTCGGTCTATTCTTTTGATTTATAAGGGATTTTGGGGATTTCGGCCTATTGGTTAAAAAATGA
GCTGATTTAACAAAAATTTAACGCGAATTAATTCTGTGGAATGTGTGTCAGTTAGGGTGTGGAAAGTCCC
CAGGCTCCCCAGGCAGGCAGAAGTATGCAAAGCATGCATCTCAATTAGTCAGCAACCAGGTGTGGAAAGT
CCCCAGGCTCCCCAGCAGGCAGAAGTATGCAAAGCATGCATCTCAATTAGTCAGCAACCATAGTCCCGCC
CCTAACTCCGCCCATCCCGCCCCTAACTCCGCCCAGTTCCGCCCATTCTCCGCCCCATGGCTGACTAATT
TTTTTTATTTATGCAGAGGCCGAGGCCGCCTCTGCCTCTGAGCTATTCCAGAAGTAGTGAGGAGGCTTTT
TTGGAGGCCTAGGCTTTTGCAAAAAGCTCCCGGGAGCTTGTATATCCATTTTCGGATCTGATCAAGAGAC
AGGATGAGGATCGTTTCGCATGATTGAACAAGATGGATTGCACGCAGGTTCTCCGGCCGCTTGGGTGGAG
AGGCTATTCGGCTATGACTGGGCACAACAGACAATCGGCTGCTCTGATGCCGCCGTGTTCCGGCTGTCAG
CGCAGGGGCGCCCGGTTCTTTTTGTCAAGACCGACCTGTCCGGTGCCCTGAATGAACTGCAGGACGAGGC
AGCGCGGCTATCGTGGCTGGCCACGACGGGCGTTCCTTGCGCAGCTGTGCTCGACGTTGTCACTGAAGCG
GGAAGGGACTGGCTGCTATTGGGCGAAGTGCCGGGGCAGGATCTCCTGTCATCTCACCTTGCTCCTGCCG
AGAAAGTATCCATCATGGCTGATGCAATGCGGCGGCTGCATACGCTTGATCCGGCTACCTGCCCATTCGA
CCACCAAGCGAAACATCGCATCGAGCGAGCACGTACTCGGATGGAAGCCGGTCTTGTCGATCAGGATGAT
CTGGACGAAGAGCATCAGGGGCTCGCGCCAGCCGAACTGTTCGCCAGGCTCAAGGCGCGCATGCCCGACG
GCGAGGATCTCGTCGTGACCCATGGCGATGCCTGCTTGCCGAATATCATGGTGGAAAATGGCCGCTTTTC
TGGATTCATCGACTGTGGCCGGCTGGGTGTGGCGGACCGCTATCAGGACATAGCGTTGGCTACCCGTGAT
ATTGCTGAAGAGCTTGGCGGCGAATGGGCTGACCGCTTCCTCGTGCTTTACGGTATCGCCGCTCCCGATT
CGCAGCGCATCGCCTTCTATCGCCTTCTTGACGAGTTCTTCTGAGCGGGACTCTGGGGTTCGAAATGACC
GACCAAGCGACGCCCAACCTGCCATCACGAGATTTCGATTCCACCGCCGCCTTCTATGAAAGGTTGGGCT
TCGGAATCGTTTTCCGGGACGCCGGCTGGATGATCCTCCAGCGCGGGGATCTCATGCTGGAGTTCTTCGC
CCACCCCAACTTGTTTATTGCAGCTTATAATGGTTACAAATAAAGCAATAGCATCACAAATTTCACAAAT
AAAGCATTTTTTTCACTGCATTCTAGTTGTGGTTTGTCCAAACTCATCAATGTATCTTATCATGTCTGTA
TACCGTCGACCTCTAGCTAGAGCTTGGCGTAATCATGGTCATAGCTGTTTCCTGTGTGAAATTGTTATCC
GCTCACAATTCCACACAACATACGAGCCGGAAGCATAAAGTGTAAAGCCTGGGGTGCCTAATGAGTGAGC
TAACTCACATTAATTGCGTTGCGCTCACTGCCCGCTTTCCAGTCGGGAAACCTGTCGTGCCAGCTGCATT
AATGAATCGGCCAACGCGCGGGGAGAGGCGGTTTGCGTATTGGGCGCTCTTCCGCTTCCTCGCTCACTGA
CTCGCTGCGCTCGGTCGTTCGGCTGCGGCGAGCGGTATCAGCTCACTCAAAGGCGGTAATACGGTTATCC
ACAGAATCAGGGGATAACGCAGGAAAGAACATGTGAGCAAAAGGCCAGCAAAAGGCCAGGAACCGTAAAA
AGGCCGCGTTGCTGGCGTTTTTCCATAGGCTCCGCCCCCCTGACGAGCATCACAAAAATCGACGCTCAAG
TCAGAGGTGGCGAAACCCGACAGGACTATAAAGATACCAGGCGTTTCCCCCTGGAAGCTCCCTCGTGCGC
TCTCCTGTTCCGACCCTGCCGCTTACCGGATACCTGTCCGCCTTTCTCCCTTCGGGAAGCGTGGCGCTTT
CTCAATGCTCACGCTGTAGGTATCTCAGTTCGGTGTAGGTCGTTCGCTCCAAGCTGGGCTGTGTGCACGA
ACCCCCCGTTCAGCCCGACCGCTGCGCCTTATCCGGTAACTATCGTCTTGAGTCCAACCCGGTAAGACAC
GACTTATCGCCACTGGCAGCAGCCACTGGTAACAGGATTAGCAGAGCGAGGTATGTAGGCGGTGCTACAG
AGTTCTTGAAGTGGTGGCCTAACTACGGCTACACTAGAAGGACAGTATTTGGTATCTGCGCTCTGCTGAA
GCCAGTTACCTTCGGAAAAAGAGTTGGTAGCTCTTGATCCGGCAAACAAACCACCGCTGGTAGCGGTGGT
TTTTTTGTTTGCAAGCAGCAGATTACGCGCAGAAAAAAAGGATCTCAAGAAGATCCTTTGATCTTTTCTA
CGGGGTCTGACGCTCAGTGGAACGAAAACTCACGTTAAGGGATTTTGGTCATGAGATTATCAAAAAGGAT
CTTCACCTAGATCCTTTTAAATTAAAAATGAAGTTTTAAATCAATCTAAAGTATATATGAGTAAACTTGG
TCTGACAGTTACCAATGCTTAATCAGTGAGGCACCTATCTCAGCGATCTGTCTATTTCGTTCATCCATAG
TTGCCTGACTCCCCGTCGTGTAGATAACTACGATACGGGAGGGCTTACCATCTGGCCCCAGTGCTGCAAT
GATACCGCGAGACCCACGCTCACCGGCTCCAGATTTATCAGCAATAAACCAGCCAGCCGGAAGGGCCGAG
CGCAGAAGTGGTCCTGCAACTTTATCCGCCTCCATCCAGTCTATTAATTGTTGCCGGGAAGCTAGAGTAA
GTAGTTCGCCAGTTAATAGTTTGCGCAACGTTGTTGCCATTGCTACAGGCATCGTGGTGTCACGCTCGTC
GTTTGGTATGGCTTCATTCAGCTCCGGTTCCCAACGATCAAGGCGAGTTACATGATCCCCCATGTTGTGC
AAAAAAGCGGTTAGCTCCTTCGGTCCTCCGATCGTTGTCAGAAGTAAGTTGGCCGCAGTGTTATCACTCA
TGGTTATGGCAGCACTGCATAATTCTCTTACTGTCATGCCATCCGTAAGATGCTTTTCTGTGACTGGTGA
GTACTCAACCAAGTCATTCTGAGAATAGTGTATGCGGCGACCGAGTTGCTCTTGCCCGGCGTCAATACGG
GATAATACCGCGCCACATAGCAGAACTTTAAAAGTGCTCATCATTGGAAAACGTTCTTCGGGGCGAAAAC
TCTCAAGGATCTTACCGCTGTTGAGATCCAGTTCGATGTAACCCACTCGTGCACCCAACTGATCTTCAGC
ATCTTTTACTTTCACCAGCGTTTCTGGGTGAGCAAAAACAGGAAGGCAAAATGCCGCAAAAAAGGGAATA
AGGGCGACACGGAAATGTTGAATACTCATACTCTTCCTTTTTCAATATTATTGAAGCATTTATCAGGGTT
ATTGTCTCATGAGCGGATACATATTTGAATGTATTTAGAAAAATAAACAAATAGGGGTTCCGCGCACATT
TCCCCGAAAAGTGCCACCTGACGTC
Features (pLannotate 1.2.2; 22 found; start..end, strand, type, name):
     36..80      -  misc_feature   bom (fragment): basis of mobility region from pBR322
    235..614     +  enhancer       CMV enhancer: human cytomegalovirus immediate early enhancer
    615..818     +  promoter       CMV promoter: human cytomegalovirus (CMV) immediate early promoter
    814..847     +  LTR            5' LTR (truncated) (fragment): truncated 5' long terminal repeat (LTR) from HIV-1
    863..881     +  promoter       T7 promoter: promoter for bacteriophage T7 RNA polymerase
   1141..1320    +  CDS            (3-F)Tyr-EGFP (fragment): (3-F)Tyr-EGFP is a basic (constitutively fluorescent) green fluorescent protein published in 2004, derived from Aequorea victoria.
   1635..1796    +  CDS            (3-F)Tyr-EGFP (fragment): (3-F)Tyr-EGFP is a basic (constitutively fluorescent) green fluorescent protein published in 2004, derived from Aequorea victoria.
   1981..1999    -  promoter       SP6 promoter: promoter for bacteriophage SP6 RNA polymerase
   2025..2249    +  polyA_signal   bGH poly(A) signal: bovine growth hormone polyadenylation signal
   2253..2274    +  promoter       SV40 promoter (fragment): SV40 enhancer and early promoter
   2295..2723    +  rep_origin     f1 ori (sequence partly withheld): f1 bacteriophage origin of replication; arrow indicates direction of (+) strand synthesis
   2737..3067    +  promoter       SV40 promoter: SV40 enhancer and early promoter
   3134..3925    +  CDS            neo: KKA2_KLEPN - Also known as kan, nptII. Experimental evidence at protein level: Swiss-Prot protein existence level 1. Resistance to kanamycin, neomycin, paromomycin, ribostamycin, butirosin and gentamicin B. From Klebsiella pneumoniae.
   3949..4107    +  CDS            ble (fragment): BLE_KLEPN - Experimental evidence at protein level: Swiss-Prot protein existence level 1. Binding protein with a strong affinity to the bleomycin family of antibiotics. Binds to CL990; an antimitotic-antibiotic compound. From Klebsiella pneumoniae.
   4102..4223    +  polyA_signal   SV40 poly(A) signal: SV40 polyadenylation signal
   4296..4312    -  protein_bind   lac operator: The lac repressor binds to the lac operator to inhibit transcription in E. coli. This inhibition can be relieved by adding lactose or isopropyl-β-D-thiogalactopyranoside (IPTG). lac repressor encoded by lacI
   4320..4350    -  promoter       lac promoter: promoter for the E. coli lac operon
   4365..4386    -  protein_bind   CAP binding site: CAP binding activates transcription in the presence of cAMP. E. coli catabolite activator protein
   4399..4491    -  CDS            lacI (fragment): lac repressor; lacI; The lac repressor binds to the lac operator to inhibit transcription in E. coli. This inhibition can be relieved by adding lactose or isopropyl-β-D-thiogalactopyranoside (IPTG).
   4674..5262    -  rep_origin     ori: high-copy-number ColE1/pMB1/pBR322/pUC origin of replication
   5433..6293    -  CDS            AmpR: β-lactamase; bla; confers resistance to ampicillin, carbenicillin, and related antibiotics
   6294..6398    -  promoter       AmpR promoter: bla
