[The description below was written by a language model from this plasmid's Addgene catalogue record and pLannotate feature annotations shown in this document.]
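Description:
pPD187.49 is a 6,429 bp plasmid from a C. elegans vector kit, catalogued as an empty-backbone "worm expression" vector with no named insert and an unspecified parental backbone. It is propagated in E. coli as a high-copy plasmid through a ColE1/pUC-type origin and selected with ampicillin via a β-lactamase gene under its own promoter. An f1 phage origin is also present, which in principle allows single-stranded DNA production, along with remnants of a lac promoter/operator region and a fragment of the pBR322 bom site.

Despite the worm classification, the annotated regulatory elements are those of a mammalian expression plasmid. A CMV immediate-early enhancer and promoter sit upstream of a T7 promoter, followed by two separated stretches matching GFP coding sequence. An SP6 promoter faces back toward this region from the other side, and a bovine growth hormone polyadenylation signal follows. The two GFP fragments, with unannotated sequence between and around them, fit the catalogue's listing of N- and C-terminal GFP portions. This may reflect a GFP interrupted by introns or otherwise divided, but the record does not explain the arrangement. The flanking T7 and SP6 promoters would permit in vitro transcription of either strand. A second cassette places a neomycin/kanamycin phosphotransferase gene under the SV40 early promoter with an SV40 polyadenylation signal, a configuration generally used for G418 selection in eukaryotic cells, and a partial ble sequence lies just downstream. The record gives no specific application beyond use as a backbone and refers to the kit documentation for details. No worm-specific promoter or 3' UTR is annotated.
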