Addgene plasmid #1722: pPD187.49
Purpose: (Empty Backbone)
Depositing lab: Andrew Fire. Depositing organization: Carnegie Institution for Science.
Backbone
  Vector backbone: Unknown
  Backbone size (bp): 6429
  Vector type: Worm Expression
Growth in bacteria
  Bacterial resistance: Ampicillin, 100 μg/mL
  Growth temperature: 37°C
  Growth strain: DH5alpha
  Copy number: High Copy
Gene/Insert
  Gene/Insert name: None
  Tag / fusion protein: T7p, SPGFPN, SPGFPC, Sp6p, OriF1>>, OriF1<<, KanRN, NeoRN, KanRC
  Cloning method: Restriction Enzyme
Terms and licenses: Academic/Nonprofit Terms; Industry Terms: Not Available to Industry
Depositor comments: See Fire Lab Vector Kit Documentation 2005. Fire Lab Miniprep Number pPD187.49, Ligation number L7152.
How to cite: pPD187.49 was a gift from Andrew Fire (Addgene plasmid # 1722 ; http://n2t.net/addgene:1722 ; RRID:Addgene_1722)
