>Addgene plasmid #1722 | pPD187.49 | addgene partial sequence | sequence record 16844 | 1722_m13reverse
NTNCTGAGTCGAGGTATACAGACATGATAAGATACATTGATGAGTTTGGACAAACCACAACTAGAATGCA
GTGAAAAAAATGCTTTATTTGTGAAATTTGTGATGCTATTGCTTTATTTGTAACCATTATAAGCTGCAAT
AAACAAGTTGGGGTGGGCGAAGAACTCCAGCATGAGATCCCCGCGCTGGAGGATCATCCAGCCGGCGTCC
CGGAAAACGATTCCGAAGCCCAACCTTTCATAGAAGGCGGCGGTGGAATCGAAATCTCGTGATGGCAGGT
TGGGCGTCGCTTGGTCGGTCATTTCGAACCCCAGAGTCCCGCTCAGAAGAACTCGTCAAGAAGGCGATAG
AAGGCGATGCGCTGCGAATCGGGAGCGGCGATACCGTAAAGCACGAGGAAGCGGTCAGCCCATTCGCCGC
CAAGCTCTTCAGCAATATCACGGGTAGCCAACGCTATGTCCTGATAGCGGTCCGCCACACCCAGCCGGCC
ACAGTCGATGAATCCAGAAAAGCGGCCATTTTCCACCATGATATTCGGCAAGCAGGCATCGCCATGGGTC
ACGACGAGATCCTCGCCGTCGGGCATGCGCGCCTTGAGCCTGGCGAACAGTTCGGCTGGCGCGAGCCCCT
GATGCTCTTCGTCCAGATCATCCTGATCGACAAGACCGGCTTCCATCCGAGTACGTGCTCGCTCGATGCG
ATGTTTCGCTTGGTGGTCGAATGGGCAGGTAGCCGGATCAAGCGTATGCAGCCGCCGCATTGCATCAGCC
ATGATGGATACTTTCTCGGCAGGAGCAAGGTGAGATGACAGGAGATCCTGCCCCGGCACTTCGCCCAATA
GCAGCCAGTCCCTTCCCGCTTCAGTGACAACGTCGAGCACAGCTGCGCAAGGNAACGCCCGTCGTGGCCA
GCCACGATAGCCGCGCTGCCTCGTCCTGCAGTTCATTCAGGGCACCGGNACAGGNTCGGTCTTGACAAAA
AGAACCGGGCGCCCCCTGCNCTGACAGCCGGNAACACGGNGGGCATCAAANCAACCNNATTGTCTTGTTG
TGCCCCAGTCCATANCCGAAATANCCCTCTCCCNCCCAAGNNGGCCGGAAAAACCTNGGGNGGCAATCCC
NTCTTGGTTCAATCATGGNAAAANNAATCCCCCANNCCNGGTCCNCTTGNATCNAAATCCNAAAAATGGG
AANNACAAGNCTCCCCGGGGGANCTTTTTTNNNAAAAAGCCCTAGGNCCNCCCAAAAAAANCCNNCCTNC
CTNNTTTTTNGGAA
